Addgene plasmid #110045: pHH0103_VCL_Vinculin
Purpose: Protein expression and purification of VCL_Vinculin
Depositing lab: Sachdev Sidhu. Depositing organization: University of Toronto. Publication: Large-scale survey and database of high affinity ligands for peptide recognition modules. Teyra J, Kelil A, Jain S, Helmy M, Jajodia R, Hooda Y, Gu J, D'Cruz AA, Nicholson SE, Min J, Sudol M, Kim PM, Bader GD, Sidhu SS. Mol Syst Biol. 2020 Dec;16(12):e9310. doi: 10.15252/msb.20199310. PubMed 33438817.
Backbone
  Vector backbone: pHH0103
  Vector type: Bacterial Expression
Growth in bacteria
  Bacterial resistance: Ampicillin, 100 μg/mL
  Growth temperature: 37°C
  Growth strain: DH5alpha
  Copy number: Low Copy
Gene/Insert
  Gene/Insert name: VCL_Vinculin
  Species: H. sapiens (human)
  Entrez Gene: VCL (a.k.a. CMD1W, CMH15, HEL114, MV, MVCL, VINC)
  Cloning method: Restriction Enzyme; 5′ cloning site Sfi1 (unknown if destroyed); 3′ cloning site Not1 (unknown if destroyed)
Terms and licenses: Academic/Nonprofit Terms; Industry Terms: Not Available to Industry
How to cite: pHH0103_VCL_Vinculin was a gift from Sachdev Sidhu (Addgene plasmid # 110045 ; http://n2t.net/addgene:110045 ; RRID:Addgene_110045)
