[The description below was written by a language model from this plasmid's Addgene catalogue record and pLannotate feature annotations shown in this document.]
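Description:
pHH0103_VCL_Vinculin is a bacterial expression plasmid of about 7.5 kb, built on the pHH0103 backbone, for producing and purifying a domain of human vinculin (VCL) in E. coli. It replicates from a ColE1/pMB1-type origin and is selected with ampicillin through the β-lactamase gene and its own promoter. The catalogue lists it as low copy. The rop gene appears only as fragments split by an inserted f1 phage origin, which would permit single-stranded DNA production with helper phage. A pBR322 bom region and short remnants of the tetracycline resistance gene and promoter also persist from the backbone's ancestry.

The expression cassette is driven by the strong hybrid tac promoter followed by a lac operator. The plasmid carries its own lacI gene under the lacIq promoter, so transcription is repressed until induced with IPTG. The reading frame encodes an N-terminal 6xHis tag, then Schistosoma japonicum glutathione S-transferase, then the vinculin insert, which was cloned between SfiI and NotI sites. This gives a His-GST fusion that can be purified by either nickel or glutathione affinity. The annotated insert spans only about 780 bp, so it is a fragment of vinculin rather than the full-length protein. The annotation tool matched it to the mouse orthologue, whereas the catalogue records the species as human, most likely a consequence of high sequence conservation.

An fd terminator lies directly downstream of the insert, followed by fragments of M13 gene III. These suggest the backbone derives from a phage-display phagemid, though they sit beyond the terminator and are not evidently part of the fusion. The associated work is a large-scale survey of ligands for peptide recognition modules, consistent with use of the purified domain as a binding target.
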