Features (pLannotate 1.2.2; 21 found; start..end, strand, type, name):
      1..29      +  promoter       tac promoter: strong E. coli promoter; hybrid between the trp and lac UV5 promoters
     37..53      +  protein_bind   lac operator: The lac repressor binds to the lac operator to inhibit transcription in E. coli. This inhibition can be relieved by adding lactose or isopropyl-β-D-thiogalactopyranoside (IPTG). lac repressor encoded by lacI
    138..155     +  CDS            6xHis: 6xHis affinity tag
    171..824     +  CDS            GST26_SCHJA: Experimental evidence at protein level: Swiss-Prot protein existence level 1. GST isoenzymes appear to play a central role in the parasite detoxification system. Other functions are also suspected including a role in increasing the solubility of haematin in the parasite gut. From Schistosoma japonicum (Blood fluke).
    906..1682    +  CDS            Vcl (fragment): VINC_MOUSE - Experimental evidence at protein level: Swiss-Prot protein existence level 1. Actin filament (F-actin)-binding protein involved in cell- matrix adhesion and cell-cell adhesion. Regulates cell-surface E- cadherin expression and potentiates mechanosensing by the E-cadherin complex. May also play important roles in cell morphology and locomotion (By similarity). From Mus musculus (Mouse).
   1695..1742    +  terminator     fd terminator (sequence withheld): central terminator from bacteriophage fd (Otsuka and Kunisawa, 1982)
   1747..1959    +  CDS            M13 gene III (fragment) (sequence partly withheld): pIII; III; minor coat protein
   1974..2444    +  CDS            M13 gene III (fragment) (sequence partly withheld): pIII; III; minor coat protein
   2466..2536    +  CDS            TcR (fragment): tetracycline efflux protein; tet; confers resistance to tetracycline
   2778..3158    -  CDS            YPB1_ECOLX: Protein predicted: Swiss-Prot protein existence level 4. From Escherichia coli.
   3175..3326    +  CDS            rop (fragment): Rop protein, which maintains plasmids at low copy number; rop
   3362..3790    -  rep_origin     f1 ori (sequence partly withheld): f1 bacteriophage origin of replication; arrow indicates direction of (+) strand synthesis
   3799..3838    +  CDS            rop (fragment): Rop protein, which maintains plasmids at low copy number; rop
   3940..4080    +  misc_feature   bom: basis of mobility region from pBR322
   4266..4853    -  rep_origin     ori: high-copy-number ColE1/pMB1/pBR322/pUC origin of replication
   5024..5884    -  CDS            AmpR: β-lactamase; bla; confers resistance to ampicillin, carbenicillin, and related antibiotics
   5885..5989    -  promoter       AmpR promoter: bla
   6098..6175    +  promoter       lacIq promoter: lacI (mutant); In the lacIq allele, a single base change in the promoter boosts expression of the lacI gene about 10-fold.
   6176..7258    +  CDS            lacI: lac repressor; lacI; The lac repressor binds to the lac operator to inhibit transcription in E. coli. This inhibition can be relieved by adding lactose or isopropyl-β-D-thiogalactopyranoside (IPTG).
   7271..7292    +  protein_bind   CAP binding site: CAP binding activates transcription in the presence of cAMP. E. coli catabolite activator protein
   7311..7328    +  promoter       tet promoter (fragment): E. coli promoter for tetracycline efflux protein gene
>Addgene plasmid #110045 | pHH0103_VCL_Vinculin | addgene full sequence | sequence record 217236 | Addgene NGS Result
TTGACAATTAATCATCGGCTCGTATAATGTGTGGAATTGTGAGCGGATAACAATTTCACACAGGAAACAG
CCAGTCCGTTTAGGTGTTTTCACGAGCACTTCACCAACAAGGACCATAGATTATGAAAATCGAAGAACAC
CATCACCATCACCATTCCAGCGGTAAGCTTATGTCCCCTATACTAGGTTATTGGAAAATTAAGGGCCTTG
TGCAACCCACTCGACTTCTTTTGGAATATCTTGAAGAAAAATATGAAGAGCATTTGTATGAGCGCGATGA
AGGTGATAAATGGCGAAACAAAAAGTTTGAATTGGGTTTGGAGTTTCCCAATCTTCCTTATTATATTGAT
GGTGATGTTAAATTAACACAGTCTATGGCCATCATACGTTATATAGCTGACAAGCACAACATGTTGGGTG
GTTGTCCAAAAGAGCGTGCAGAGATTTCAATGCTTGAAGGAGCGGTTTTGGATATTAGATACGGTGTTTC
GAGAATTGCATATAGTAAAGACTTTGAAACTCTCAAAGTTGATTTTCTTAGCAAGCTACCTGAAATGCTG
AAAATGTTCGAAGATCGTTTATGTCATAAAACATATTTAAATGGTGATCATGTAACCCATCCTGACTTCA
TGTTGTATGACGCTCTTGATGTTGTTTTATACATGGACCCAATGTGCCTGGATGCGTTCCCAAAATTAGT
TTGTTTTAAAAAACGTATTGAAGCTATCCCACAAATTGATAAGTACTTGAAATCCAGCAAGTATATAGCA
TGGCCTTTGCAGGGCTGGCAAGCCACGTTTGGTGGTGGCGACCATCCTCCAAAATCGGATCTGGAAGTTC
TGTTCCAGGGGCCCCTGTCCAGCGGTCTGGTTCCGCGTGGTTCCGGTACCGCGGCCCAGCCGGCCCCGGT
TTTTCATACCCGTACGATTGAATCAATCCTGGAACCGGTGGCGCAGCAAATTTCGCATCTGGTTATCATG
CACGAAGAAGGCGAAGTCGATGGTAAAGCGATTCCGGACCTGACCGCCCCGGTTGCGGCCGTCCAGGCAG
CTGTCAGCAACCTGGTCCGTGTGGGCAAAGAAACCGTGCAAACCACGGAAGATCAGATTCTGAAACGCGA
CATGCCGCCGGCATTTATCAAAGTGGAAAATGCTTGCACCAAACTGGTTCAGGCGGCCCAAATGCTGCAG
AGTGATCCGTATTCCGTGCCGGCCCGTGATTACCTGATTGACGGCTCTCGCGGTATCCTGAGCGGCACCT
CTGATCTGCTGCTGACGTTCGACGAAGCAGAAGTCCGTAAAATTATCCGCGTGTGTAAAGGTATTCTGGA
ATATCTGACCGTTGCTGAAGTGGTTGAAACGATGGAAGATCTGGTCACCTACACGAAAAACCTGGGCCCG
GGTATGACCAAAATGGCCAAAATGATCGATGAACGTCAGCAAGAACTGACGCATCAGGAACACCGCGTGA
TGCTGGTTAACAGCATGAATACCGTTAAAGAACTGCTGCCGGTCCTGATTAGCGCAATGAAAATCTTTGT
GACCACGAAAAACTCTAAAAACCAAGGTATCGAAGAAGCGCTGAAAAACCGTAATTTCACGGTTGAAAAA
ATGAGTGCCGAAATCAACGAAATCATCCGCGTGCTGCAGCTGACCTCCTGGGATGAAGACGCATGGGCTG
CGGCCGCATA
[142 nt withheld, positions 1691-1832]
C
[98 nt withheld, positions 1834-1931]
AGTTTGTACTGGTGACGAAACTCAGTGTCTAGCTAGAGTGGC
[149 nt withheld, positions 1974-2122]
T
[41 nt withheld, positions 2124-2164]
T
[62 nt withheld, positions 2166-2227]
A
[35 nt withheld, positions 2229-2263]
CCTCCCTCAATCGGTTGAATGTCGCCCTTTTGTCTTTGGCGCTGGTAAACCATATGAA
[86 nt withheld, positions 2322-2407]
T
[54 nt withheld, positions 2409-2462]
CTAGCGCCGCCCTATACCTTGTCTGCCTCCCCGCGTTGCGTCGCGGTGCATGGAGCCGGGCCACCTCGAC
CTGAATGGAAGCCGGCGGCACCTCGCTAACGGATTCACCACTCCAAGAATTGGAGCCAATCAATTCTTGC
GGAGAACTGTGAATGCGCAAACCAACCCTTGGCAGAACATATCCATCGCGTCCGCCATCTCCAGCAGCCG
CACGCGGCGCATCTCGGGCAGCGTTGGGTCCTGGCCACGGGTGCGCATGATCGTGCTCCTGTCGTTGAGG
ACCCGGCTAGGCTGGCGGGGTTGCCTTACTGGTTAGCAGAATGAATCACCGATACGCGAGCGAACGTGAA
GCGACTGCTGCTGCAAAACGTCTGCGACCTGAGCAACAACATGAATGGTCTTCGGTTTCCGTGTTTCGTA
AAGTCTGGAAACGCGGAAGTCAGCGCCCTGCACCATTATGTTCCGGATCTGCATCGCAGGATGCTGCTGG
CTACCCTGTGGAACACCTACATCTGTATTAACGAAGCGCTGGCATTGACCCTGAGTGATTTTTCTCTGGT
CCCGCCGCATCCATACCGCCAGTTGTTTACCCTCACAACGTTCCAGTAACCGGGCATGTTCATCATCAGT
AACCCGTATCGTGAGCATCCTCTCTCGTTTCATCGGTATCATTACCCCCATGAACAGAAATCCCCCTTAC
ACGGAGGCATCAGTGACCAAACAGGAAAAAACCGCCCTTAACATGGCCCGCTTTATCAGAAGCCAGACAT
TAACGCTTCTGGAGAAACTCAACGAGCTGGACGCGGATGAACAGGCAGACATCTGTGAATCGCTTCACGA
CCACGCTGATGAGCTTTACCGCAGGATCCGCGAAATTGTAAGCGTTAATATTTTGTTAAAATTCGCGTTA
AATTTTTGTTAAATCAGCTCATTTTTTAACCAATAGGCCGAAATCGGCAAAATCCCTTATAAATCAAAAG
AATAGACCGAGATAGGGT
[37 nt withheld, positions 3461-3497]
AAAGAACGTGGACTCCAACGTCAAAGG
[49 nt withheld, positions 3525-3573]
T
[91 nt withheld, positions 3575-3665]
G
[124 nt withheld, positions 3667-3790]
CGCGGATCCTGCCTCGCGCGTTTCGGTGATGACGGTGAAAACCTCTGACACATGCAGCTCCCGGAGACGG
TCACAGCTTGTCTGTAAGCGGATGCCGGGAGCAGACAAGCCCGTCAGGGCGCGTCAGCGGGTGTTGGCGG
GTGTCGGGGCGCAGCCATGACCCAGTCACGTAGCGATAGCGGAGTGTATACTGGCTTAACTATGCGGCAT
CAGAGCAGATTGTACTGAGAGTGCACCATATGCGGTGTGAAATACCGCACAGATGCGTAAGGAGAAAATA
CCGCATCAGGCGCTCTTCCGCTTCCTCGCTCACTGACTCGCTGCGCTCGGTCGTTCGGCTGCGGCGAGCG
GTATCAGCTCACTCAAAGGCGGTAATACGGTTATCCACAGAATCAGGGGATAACGCAGGAAAGAACATGT
GAGCAAAAGGCCAGCAAAAGGCCAGGAACCGTAAAAAGGCCGCGTTGCTGGCGTTTTTCCATAGGCTCCG
CCCCCCTGACGAGCATCACAAAAATCGACGCTCAAGTCAGAGGTGGCGAAACCCGACAGGACTATAAAGA
TACCAGGGTTTCCCCCTGGAAGCTCCCTCGTGCGCTCTCCTGTTCCGACCCTGCCGCTTACCGGATACCT
GTCCGCCTTTCTCCCTTCGGGAAGCGTGGCGCTTTCTCATAGCTCACGCTGTAGGTATCTCAGTTCGGTG
TAGGTCGTTCGCTCCAAGCTGGGCTGTGTGCACGAACCCCCCGTTCAGCCCGACCGCTGCGCCTTATCCG
GTAACTATCGTCTTGAGTCCAACCCGGTAAGACACGACTTATCGCCACTGGCAGCAGCCACTGGTAACAG
GATTAGCAGAGCGAGGTATGTAGGCGGTGCTACAGAGTTCTTGAAGTGGTGGCCTAACTACGGCTACACT
AGAAGGACAGTATTTGGTATCTGCGCTCTGCTGAAGCCAGTTACCTTCGGAAAAAGAGTTGGTAGCTCTT
GATCCGGCAAACAAACCACCGCTGGTAGCGGTGGTTTTTTTGTTTGCAAGCAGCAGATTACGCGCAGAAA
AAAAGGATCTCAAGAAGATCCTTTGATCTTTTCTACGGGGTCTGACGCTCAGTGGAACGAAAACTCACGT
TAAGGGATTTTGGTCATGAGATTATCAAAAAGGATCTTCACCTAGATCCTTTTAAATTAAAAATGAAGTT
TTAAATCAATCTAAAGTATATATGAGTAAACTTGGTCTGACAGTTACCAATGCTTAATCAGTGAGGCACC
TATCTCAGCGATCTGTCTATTTCGTTCATCCATAGTTGCCTGACTCCCCGTCGTGTAGATAACTACGATA
CGGGAGGGCTTACCATCTGGCCCCAGTGCTGCAATGATACCGCGAGACCCACGCTCACCGGCTCCAGATT
TATCAGCAATAAACCAGCCAGCCGGAAGGGCCGAGCGCAGAAGTGGTCCTGCAACTTTATCCGCCTCCAT
CCAGTCTATTAATTGTTGCCGGGAAGCTAGAGTAAGTAGTTCGCCAGTTAATAGTTTGCGCAACGTTGTT
GCCATTGCTGCAGGCATCGTGGTGTCACGCTCGTCGTTTGGTATGGCTTCATTCAGCTCCGGTTCCCAAC
GATCAAGGCGAGTTACATGATCCCCCATGTTGTGCAAAAAAGCGGTTAGCTCCTTCGGTCCTCCGATCGT
TGTCAGAAGTAAGTTGGCCGCAGTGTTATCACTCATGGTTATGGCAGCACTGCATAATTCTCTTACTGTC
ATGCCATCCGTAAGATGCTTTTCTGTGACTGGTGAGTACTCAACCAAGTCATTCTGAGAATAGTGTATGC
GGCGACCGAGTTGCTCTTGCCCGGCGTCAACACGGGATAATACCGCGCCACATAGCAGAACTTTAAAAGT
GCTCATCATTGGAAAACGTTCTTCGGGGCGAAAACTCTCAAGGATCTTACCGCTGTTGAGATCCAGTTCG
ATGTAACCCACTCGTGCACCCAACTGATCTTCAGCATCTTTTACTTTCACCAGCGTTTCTGGGTGAGCAA
AAACAGGAAGGCAAAATGCCGCAAAAAAGGGAATAAGGGCGACACGGAAATGTTGAATACTCATACTCTT
CCTTTTTCAATATTATTGAAGCATTTATCAGGGTTATTGTCTCATGAGCGGATACATATTTGAATGTATT
TAGAAAAATAAACAAATAGGGGTTCCGCGCACATTTCCCCGAAAAGTGCCACCTGACGTCTAAGAAACCA
TTATTATCATGACATTAACCTATAAAAATAGGCGTATCACGAGGCCCTTTCGTCTTCAAGAATTCCCGAC
ACCATCGAATGGTGCAAAACCTTTCGCGGTATGGCATGATAGCGCCCGGAAGAGAGTCAATTCAGGGTGG
TGAATGTGAAACCAGTAACGTTATACGATGTCGCAGAGTATGCCGGTGTCTCTTATCAGACCGTTTCCCG
CGTGGTGAACCAGGCCAGCCACGTTTCTGCGAAAACGCGGGAAAAAGTGGAAGCGGCGATGGCGGAGCTG
AATTACATTCCCAACCGCGTGGCACAACAACTGGCGGGCAAACAGTCGTTGCTGATTGGCGTTGCCACCT
CCAGTCTGGCCCTGCACGCGCCGTCGCAAATTGTCGCGGCGATTAAATCTCGCGCCGATCAACTGGGTGC
CAGCGTGGTGGTGTCGATGGTAGAACGAAGCGGCGTCGAAGCCTGTAAAGCGGCGGTGCACAATCTTCTC
GCGCAACGCGTCAGTGGGCTGATCATTAACTATCCGCTGGATGACCAGGATGCCATTGCTGTGGAAGCTG
CCTGCACTAATGTTCCGGCGTTATTTCTTGATGTCTCTGACCAGACACCCATCAACAGTATTATTTTCTC
CCATGAAGACGGTACGCGACTGGGCGTGGAGCATCTGGTCGCATTGGGTCACCAGCAAATCGCGCTGTTA
GCGGGCCCATTAAGTTCTGTCTCGGCGCGTCTGCGTCTGGCTGGCTGGCATAAATATCTCACTCGCAATC
AAATTCAGCCGATAGCGGAACGGGAAGGCGACTGGAGTGCCATGTCCGGTTTTCAACAAACCATGCAAAT
GCTGAATGAGGGCATCGTTCCCACTGCGATGCTGGTTGCCAACGATCAGATGGCGCTGGGCGCAATGCGC
GCCATTACCGAGTCCGGGCTGCGCGTTGGTGCGGATATCTCGGTAGTGGGATACGACGATACCGAAGACA
GCTCATGTTATATCCCGCCGTTAACCACCATCAAACAGGATTTTCGCCTGCTGGGGCAAACCAGCGTGGA
CCGCTTGCTGCAACTCTCTCAGGGCCAGGCGGTGAAGGGCAATCAGCTGTTGCCCGTCTCACTGGTGAAA
AGAAAAACCACCCTGGCGCCCAATACGCAAACCGCCTCTCCCCGCGCGTTGGCCGATTCATTAATGCAGC
TGGCACGACAGGTTTCCCGACTGGAAAGCGGGCAGTGAGCGCAACGCAATTAATGTAAGTTAGCTCACTC
ATTAGGCACAATTCTCATGTTTGACAGCTTATCATCGACTGCACGGTGCACCAATGCTTCTGGCGTCAGG
CAGCCATCGGAAGCTGTGGTATGGCTGTGCAGGTCGTAAATCACTGCATAATTCGTGTCGCTCAAGGCGC
ACTCCCGTTCTGGATAATGTTTTTTGCGCCGACATCATAACGGTTCTGGCAAATATTCTGAAATGAGCTG
