>Addgene plasmid #110045 | pHH0103_VCL_Vinculin | depositor partial sequence | sequence record 206997 | pHH0103_VCL_Vinculin sequence 795 bps
GGCCCAGCCGGCCCCGGTTTTTCATACCCGTACGATTGAATCAATCCTGGAACCGGTGGCGCAGCAAATT
TCGCATCTGGTTATCATGCACGAAGAAGGCGAAGTCGATGGTAAAGCGATTCCGGACCTGACCGCCCCGG
TTGCGGCCGTCCAGGCAGCTGTCAGCAACCTGGTCCGTGTGGGCAAAGAAACCGTGCAAACCACGGAAGA
TCAGATTCTGAAACGCGACATGCCGCCGGCATTTATCAAAGTGGAAAATGCTTGCACCAAACTGGTTCAG
GCGGCCCAAATGCTGCAGAGTGATCCGTATTCCGTGCCGGCCCGTGATTACCTGATTGACGGCTCTCGCG
GTATCCTGAGCGGCACCTCTGATCTGCTGCTGACGTTCGACGAAGCAGAAGTCCGTAAAATTATCCGCGT
GTGTAAAGGTATTCTGGAATATCTGACCGTTGCTGAAGTGGTTGAAACGATGGAAGATCTGGTCACCTAC
ACGAAAAACCTGGGCCCGGGTATGACCAAAATGGCCAAAATGATCGATGAACGTCAGCAAGAACTGACGC
ATCAGGAACACCGCGTGATGCTGGTTAACAGCATGAATACCGTTAAAGAACTGCTGCCGGTCCTGATTAG
CGCAATGAAAATCTTTGTGACCACGAAAAACTCTAAAAACCAAGGTATCGAAGAAGCGCTGAAAAACCGT
AATTTCACGGTTGAAAAAATGAGTGCCGAAATCAACGAAATCATCCGCGTGCTGCAGCTGACCTCCTGGG
ATGAAGACGCATGGGCTGCGGCCGC
